>Addgene plasmid #29151 | pEMS1312 | addgene partial sequence | sequence record 38794 | CRE-R 5'-gcaaacggacagaagcattt-3'
GCCTGGCGATCCCTGAACATGTCCATCAGGTTCTTGCGAACCTCATCACTCGTTGCATCGACCGGTAATG
CAGGCAAATTTTGGTGTACGGTCAGTAAATTGGACATGGTGGCGGAAGTTCCTATACCTTTTGAAGAATA
GGAACTTCGGAATAGGAACTTCGGCGCGCCACGCGTGGCCGGCCTAGGAGCTCGAATTCATTAAGGGTTA
TTGAATATGATCGGAATTAATTCTTGAAGACGAAAGGGCCTCGTGATACGCCTATTTTTATAGGTTAATG
TCATGATAATAATGGTTTCTTAGACGTGCGGCCGCCGTCAGGTGGCACTTTTCGGGGAAATGTGCGCGGA
ACCCCTATTTGTTTATTTTTCTAAATACATTCAAATATGTATCCGCTCATGAGACAATAACCCTGATAAA
TGCTTCAATAATATTGAAAAAGGAAGAGTATGAGTATTCAACATTTCCGTGTCGCCCTTATTCCCTTTTT
TGCGGCATTTTGCCTTCCTGTTTTTGCTCACCCAGAAACGCTGGTGAAAGTAAAAGATGCTGAAGATCAG
TTGGGTGCACGAGTGGGTTACATCGAACTGGATCTCAACAGCGGTAAGATCCTTGAGAGTTTTCGCCCCG
AAGAACGTTTTCCAATGATGAGCACTTTTAAAGTTCTGCTATGTGGCGCGGTATTATCCCGTGTTGACGC
CGGGCAAGAGCAACTCGGTCGCCGCATACACTATTCTCAGAATGACTTGGTTGAGTACTCACCAGTCACA
GAAAAGCATCTTACGGATGGCATGACAGTAAGAGAATTATGCAGTGCTGCCATAACCATGAGTGATAACA
CTGCGGCCAACTTACTTCTGACAACGATCGGAG
