[The description below was written by a language model from this plasmid's Addgene catalogue record.]
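Description:
pEMS1312 is an empty backbone plasmid of about 16.7 kb from the Pleiades Promoter Project, an effort that produced a toolbox of compact "MiniPromoters" designed to drive selective gene expression in defined regions and cell types of the brain. It is maintained in standard E. coli cloning strains as a high-copy plasmid under ampicillin selection. The record does not name the origin of replication, and no feature table is available, so the detailed layout of this rather large backbone cannot be described from the information given.

No insert is recorded. The only payload element listed is Cre, entered in the tag/fusion field, which indicates that the vector carries a Cre recombinase coding sequence as its reporter or effector. The plasmid is intended to receive a candidate regulatory sequence by restriction enzyme cloning, presumably so that the inserted MiniPromoter controls Cre expression, although the record does not state the cloning sites or their position relative to Cre. No promoter is listed, consistent with the vector being a promoterless recipient.

Cre catalyses recombination between loxP sites, so a MiniPromoter-driven Cre would allow promoter activity to be read out, or gene function to be manipulated, through excision or inversion of loxP-flanked sequences in the cells where the promoter is active. The record does not specify other elements that may account for the backbone's size, such as genomic homology arms or mammalian selection markers, nor does it state the delivery route or the target host.
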