Addgene plasmid #29151: pEMS1312
Purpose: (Empty Backbone)
Depositing lab: Elizabeth Simpson. Depositing organization: University of British Columbia. Publication: A regulatory toolbox of MiniPromoters to drive selective expression in the brain. Portales-Casamar E, Swanson DJ, Liu L, de Leeuw CN, Banks KG, Ho Sui SJ, Fulton DL, Ali J, Amirabbasi M, Arenillas DJ, Babyak N, Black SF, Bonaguro RJ, Brauer E, Candido TR, Castellarin M, Chen J, Chen Y, Cheng JC, Chopra V, Docking TR, Dreolini L, D'Souza CA, Flynn EK, Glenn R, Hatakka K, Hearty TG, Imanian B, Jiang S, Khorasan-zadeh S, Komljenovic I, Laprise S, Liao NY, Lim JS, Lithwick S, Liu F, Liu J, Lu M, McConechy M, McLeod AJ, Milisavljevic M, Mis J, O'Connor K, Palma B, Palmquist DL, Schmouth JF, Swanson MI, Tam B, Ticoll A, Turner JL, Varhol R, Vermeulen J, Watkins RF, Wilson G, Wong BK, Wong SH, Wong TY, Yang GS, Ypsilanti AR, Jones SJ, Holt RA, Goldowitz D, Wasserman WW, Simpson EM. Proc Natl Acad Sci U S A. 2010 Sep 21. 107(38):16589-94. 10.1073/pnas.1009158107 PubMed 20807748.
Backbone
  Vector backbone: pEMS1312
  Backbone size (bp): 16680
  Vector type: Pleiades Promoter Project [sic, Pleaides Plieades]
Growth in bacteria
  Bacterial resistance: Ampicillin, 100 μg/mL
  Growth temperature: 37°C
  Growth strain: DH5alpha
  Growth instructions: DH10B
  Copy number: High Copy
Gene/Insert
  Gene/Insert name: None
  Tag / fusion protein: Cre
  Cloning method: Restriction Enzyme
  Sequencing primers: 5′ Unknown
Terms and licenses: Academic/Nonprofit Terms; Industry Terms
How to cite: pEMS1312 was a gift from Elizabeth Simpson (Addgene plasmid # 29151 ; http://n2t.net/addgene:29151 ; RRID:Addgene_29151)
